>Addgene plasmid #37140 | pENTR-MXC | depositor partial sequence | sequence record 46670 | insert -mxc coding
ATGGAGTCGATTGTCCTGCATTCGGACGTGGCTCGCTTGGTCCTGGGCTACCTAGTCAACCAGAATCTAA
AAAGGGCCGCACACACTCTGTGTCGCACATCGCCTCACCTGCGCCACGAGTTCCTGGCCCTTAAACAGGG
CCTGCAGACGCACAACTTCCTTCACGGGGGTCTGGAGGAGATAATCTGCGAGCATGTCAAGATCACAAGC
TTGGTGGCCGGTGCCGTGCAGAAGCTGCCGCTGGATATGCGTATGCAGCTGCAGCAGATGAAGCTGTCCG
AACGGGTCAGCGAACTGATAGCCGCCGGCGAGAGGAGTAGCTGTACCAATGAAAGCAGCACCCCAGGCGA
GCCCACCATATCACAGTCGCATCGCAAGAGAAGGCGCTTGCGCACCCATTCTCCCGTGAACAGCATTTCT
TCGCCTTCGTTTAGCAAGCGACCGCGTCTGCTGCCGCCACACTTCTACTGCAGCGTTAACCGCGACAAGG
TCAGGCAGAGTTTCCTAGGCAGCCAGGATGACTGCGAGGCGGAACTGGACGAAGAGGATGGCGAGAGCAC
AACGGCCACCGAGGACTTGGAGGAGGATGACTTACTTCCGGCGAATGGTCCTGGTCCGCGCAACAATTCC
ACGCCGCGCCAAGGTCATACCGAGTCCAATCCACTTCTGCTCACGCCGCAAAGCATGCCTGAACTGGCCT
GCGCGATAATTAAGAATCAGGACTTCCAGGAGACGCTGGTAAAGAATATTAACGTAGCGCTGCAGACGGT
GACTGTTAACAATCCGTCGGTAAGCTGTGACGCCATGTTGGATGGTCTAGTGAAGAACATACTGGAGGCC
ACCGAGAAGGATCCCTCGTTCGATCGCATCATACAGGAGGTGGTGATCGGGGATGAACCATTGGCAAATG
AGGAGGACCCTGGTGTGTCGCCTGCCTCTGATGCTGCTGGGGCTGCTATTGTTCCCGCTGCTGATGGAGA
TGTGCTGCCGACAGAACAGGCCGTGGATCCCGTGCCGCCGCAAACACCGCTTATTATTCGCACCGCCGTT
GCAGCCACCGCAGGAACCAATGCAGATCCCAATTTCTCCATCTCCAAGCTTATCGTACTGAACTCCAACG
AGAGTGTCCAAAAAATGGTTGCTGGTTTGGATACGTCCAATATCAGCTTTACAAGCGAAGGCCTCAATAT
AAATTTTGCCGATCCAGCGTCAATGCTCAGCGAGGTGGAGGCGACAGCTGCTGGTCAGGTTTGTGTGGAC
GCCACCACCGGGCAGCTGACGTTTCCCATGTACCTCTCGAACGGTGGACTGCTGTCGCATCTTCCATTCC
TGGTGAACAACGAGTGGGTAGCCCAGCAACTTGGGCCGGATGCCTTTGCCAACATTGATGACTCGCACAT
TGAGATATCGCTGCCGGAGCCGATTACTCTGTCTGCCAATCAGCTGCCCCCCAATTCCATTATCATTAGC
AGCGCCCAGAAACAACCACCTCCCCCAAGCGTGGAGCCTCCAGTCCAGTTGATAAAAGATGCAGCCAAAG
TGGACAACAAGGCGGGCCAGGGAACGGCGGCAAAAGAGCAACCGATAGATCAACTAGAGGAGGAGCAGCG
AAAGTTTCCACCCGCATCCCTGGATTCATCTAGACAAGTCATGGAGAGAGTGACACCCTCGACGTCGGGA
ATAATTAACGTAAAGGCCTTTCGTAGCTTATCCACTCCCCGAAAGAGAACTTCGCATGTACGAACATTAA
CTTTTTCCCCTAAGGTTCCTCCTGGTGGCGTCCTGCATTCCAATACGCCGCTGTCCACTAGGCGACCTGG
TTTGCTGGCCAAAGCCCAAGAGAAGCCAATTATCAACCATGTGGAGATCATCCAGGCCGCCTGCGACCTG
AGCTCAAACGAGGGCCTTGGAGGAGTGCCACCACTCTTCGCCATGGAGGAGTGCAGCAATCAGACGGTGA
TCAGGGCCCATCCTCCAGCTGCCGCTCCGTCAGCAGCTCCGGTTCCTCCGTTGGTGGCCACGCCCAAAAG
AAAACAGAAGCGACAAGCAGCGGTCAAGGCCTGCAAGCGAATCATCTCCCAGGCGGAATCGGAAACCAAG
ACGGATAAGGATCAAAAGAAAATTATGCCCAAAAATAACTCTGCCTGCAGCGCATCGTCGACCGCTCACG
ATGACAGCGCCGAGGCCAGCAAAGAGAATCTCCAGGAGCAGCAGAAGATTGAAGGAAAGCCAGATGTAGG
CTCCGCCGCCAGAGGAGACGCAGTTGTAGATAACGATATGGCCGCCTGGCAGCGCCAGTTGCATGGCTCC
AATTCTGACCTTGAAAATCGGCTGCGTGAGATTAACTCCAAGCGCGAGGAGGTAAAGGCCTCCGGCCGCT
CGAGGCGTCCAAAGAAGAAAGATACACCCACTTCAGCTTCGTCGAGAGCACGAAAGGCTCCAATGGTCAA
AGCGAAGGCGGAGCCCATGAATCTGGCAAAGAAACCGCAGCGCAGTGTTGGGGATTCCACTGAGAAGATC
AACATCAAGATTATCACTCCTCAGAAACCAAAGCTCCTGAAGAAAAAGAAGGTGTTTGAGGCAAAAGAAG
AAATCATAGACGAAACCATAGAAGAAACCATAGACGAAACCCAAGCGGAGATCGAGGAAAAGGATCAGAA
GAAGAAAAGTGAACAAGGATGCATATATGCAAAGGATCAGGAGCAAGCGAAGGCCTTAGCGGCAGAACTG
TCGCGACCCAACATGGCCATGCTTCTGGACACTCCGTTTAAAGCATCTCCCATTGGAGCAGGAGCAAGCG
GAGCCGTAGAAGATGACACCACATCAAAGGAAGCTGGTGTTGGTGTAGCCGCTATCATCCCACCCACGCC
AGGAATGGCCATTCCACCTCTGGACACGCCATATGGCAAGTTGCCCAGTAGCAGCTTTCTCTTTGGTTCG
GATACCAAAAGTATTATGGATACGCCCCAGTTGAGTGCCATCACACCTGGATTTCGCTTGACACCTTTTG
GACAGATGCCCGGTACTCCGATAGGCAGTGCTGCCAAGACTGAGTACTCTTCAGGCAGTTCCTATTATCG
TCCGGATGAAGCGGAACACACCGATGCGAATGCGCAGTGCGCAATACAACAGTGGGGTGATCCGCAGGAT
AAGAAACAACCCAAGGTTCGGTCAACGCCCAAGAAGAAAAAGGTTGAGGCAGAGGATGAGCTTTCGCAAC
AGAAGAATCAAGAGCTAATAGAAATGGAGTGTTCAAAGAAAAGCCTTCATCCGGAGGACAAACATGCTGA
GGACAATAAGAAAACACCGAAAAGACCAGAGAAGCCAATGGATGAACATCTGAAGGAAACTGAAAACGAT
GGTGAAAAGAATGAAACGGTTTTAGAAAAGACACCAGATGCTGTGAAGCAACCCGTTGTCCTGTCCTTGG
AGCCCACCGTCCTTCGACGCGTTCGATCCTTTGGCAGTGAGGCGGTGGACAGTGCGGAGTCCGCTACAGC
TGGCTCATTTCCCTCCGATCAGCAGCAGCTTCCGCACTATAAACTTTTGCCTGGCCTGCCCGAGGCAATT
ATTGAAGGATCTAGTAATTCTAGCTCCTCGGCAACCAGTTCATCGTCCTCATCCAGTTCGAGCTCAAGCT
CCTCCAGTAGTTCATCATCGAGTTCCTCATCCTCGTCAAGTTCTCACAGCGGAAAGGGGGAAAGCAGAGG
GGAAGAGGCAAATGGCGAGAATGCCGACGAAAAGTGCAGCAAGAAAAAGGAGATGCTACTAAACATAGAT
AACTTATCGAACATTAGCAGCACGGAAGACGAAGAGTGGCTGAAGGCAGCCGGTTCTGAGGATGCAGTTC
TGCCCATGCTTGCTATCGACAGTCAGCCAGGTCAGTTAGTTAGCCAGGACGGGGAGGTCCGCTATCCTAT
CCGGAATTGGCTGACACCAAGCAAAGAGCAGGCCCAGGAGACGGATACCAGTGGAGAACAGCAAACAAAA
CCTACACCTCCTAAACCGGTGGCTGCTCCTGTTCCGCCTCCGCCGCTTCCTCTAACACCGCCAGCTGCTC
CTCCGCCGCCTCCACCGCCTCCGCCAGAGGCGGACGATCCTTCATCCGTCGCTCTTCCAACGGCCTCTAC
AAGCCGTCAGGAACACCAACGCCAGCAGCTGAATGAAAAACGCCAACGTGTAGTGGCCAAGTTTAAGGAG
CAACCCCAACCGATCAAAGGTCAAGGGAGAAAGACTGCCAACAAGAAGCTCACTGCAATGCGTGAAAATG
CCAAACTGGCCAATCCAAGCAGTCAAAAATCGCCAAAAAATCGAAAGCACATCGAACCACTGAAAACAAA
AGCAGCTAAAAAGCAAATAGAACCAAATCCGAATGTTAAGTCCACAGAGGCTACTGGTCCGCCAGTCGGT
GCCGCCACAGATGCGCCAGCAGATCCGCCAGCCGGCAAATTGGATCCCGCTCTGCTCATGGCCCTCAATC
TATCTGCGAAAAAACAGGAATCATTACCGATTGTAATCAAACCAAAGGTAAATCGAGCAGCGGTTGAAAT
TGCGGCACAGCCTGCCCCTGGAAAACGTGGACGCCCGAAAAAGGTACAGAACGGGGAGCCAGCCAATCTC
TGTATGCGACGATCCTCGCGCCTAGTCGAAAATAAAACTCCTGCTCCGGAAGATCTCTCCAAATCCACTG
AAGGAGCAAAGACGAAGACCCAAATCAAGGCAAATACCAAGAAACCGGCCAAGAAACGTGTCGAGGCAAG
GGTACCCTCCTCCACAACCGATGCTCCGGCACTGCCCATTGTAGCGGAGGCGGAATCCACCCAAAAATCT
CCAAAGCAAAAGCCGCAAATTCAGCAAACAATACAAGAACCTAAACAGGATCCACCGCCATCGAAATGCG
ATTCGGAGCCCGATGACAGCGACTTCGAGCAGGACATGTGCCTGAGCAGCAGCCAGGAGCGTTTTACCTA
TAATTTCACATATGCGGACAACGGACCAAAGTCCAGCAATCCGATGATACGTCAGCCATCGAGCTATTTC
AAAAGCTATCAGATGCGCTTGATGACCGATGACGAACAGCTGCATACGCTGCGCATAGCCAGTGCCCAGG
TGCTCTGTCTGGGCCAACCGGTGGCCAGCGCCATTCGCAATATACCCAAGAAGCGGATACGCCGCCTGAC
CGGCAATAGTGGCGGGACAGCGGCAACAGGGGGAAGTGCAAGTGTAAGTGGAGGAAGTGGAACGGGAGCG
GAAGTTGCTGCTGCTGGCGAACAGCCTTCGGCCACGTCTACGCCGCTGGTGGAGAAGCCCCCATCCAGGA
GTGGGCCGCAAGATGAGGAAGATCTGGAGGTGGCCACCATCAATTCAGCTCCGATAGCAGCGAACAGCAG
CAGCGGAATTGGCGGCGAGGAGACACCGGAGAACTCTGCGCAGCAGAAGGAGCTGCAGAGCGAGAACCAC
ATCGTGGAGTTCGAGGACATCGAGTCGATACTCTCACATCTGCACGGCACCTGA
