>Addgene plasmid #37140 | pENTR-MXC | addgene partial sequence | sequence record 47841 | M13pUC-fwd 5'-CCCAGTCACGACGTTGTAAAACG-3'
TTGGTCCTGGGCTACCTAGTCAACCAGAATCTAAAAAGGGCCGCACGCACTCTGTGTCGCACATCGCCTC
ACCTGCGCCACGAGTTCCTGGCCCTTAAACAGGGCCTGCAGACGCACAACTTCCTTCACGGGGGTCTGGA
GGAGATAATCTGCGAGCATGTCAAGATCACAAGCTTGGTGGCCGGTGCCGTGCAGAAGCTGCCGCTGGAT
ATGCGTATGCAGCTGCAGCAGATGAAGCTGTCCGAACGGGTCAGCGAACTGATAGCCGCCGGCGAGAGGA
GTAGCTGTACCAATGAAAGCAGCACCCCAGGCGAGCCCACCATATCACAGTCGCATCGCAAGAGAAGGCG
CTTGCGCACCCATTCTCCCGTGAACAGCATTTCTTCGCCTTCGTTTAGCAAGCGACCGCGTCTGCTGCCG
CCACACTTCTACTGCAGCGTTAACCGCGACAAGGTCAGGCAGAGTTTCCTAGGCAGCCAGGATGACTGCG
AGGCGGAACTGGACGAAGAGGATGGCGAGAGCACAACGGCCACCGAGGACTTGGAGGAGGATGACTTACT
TCCGGCGAATGGTCCTGGTCCGCGCAACAATTCCACGCCGCGCCAAGGTCATACCGAGTCCAATCCACTT
CTGCTCACGCCGCAAAGCATGCCTGAACTG
