[The description below was written by a language model from this plasmid's Addgene catalogue record.]
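Description:
pENTR-MXC is a Gateway entry clone built on the commercial pENTR/D-TOPO backbone, carrying the Drosophila melanogaster gene multi sex combs (mxc, also known as CG12124, l(1)mbn, and dNPAT, the fly counterpart of NPAT). The insert, listed at about 5.5 kb and corresponding to the mxc mRNA reference sequence, was introduced by directional TOPO cloning. The plasmid is maintained in E. coli as a high-copy construct under kanamycin selection. The record gives a total size of roughly 8.1 kb. It also lists the backbone size as identical to the insert size, which looks like a data-entry slip, because the total minus the insert implies a backbone of about 2.6 kb.

As an entry vector, the plasmid is not designed to express the gene itself, and the record lists no promoter, epitope tag or reporter attached to the insert. In pENTR/D-TOPO clones the insert sits between attL recombination sites, so an LR recombination reaction can transfer it in a defined orientation and reading frame into any compatible Gateway destination vector. The destination vector then supplies the promoter, any fusion tags and host-specific elements. M13 forward, M13 reverse and T7 primer sites flank the cloning site and allow sequence verification of the junctions.

The associated publication concerns the hierarchical assembly of Drosophila histone locus bodies. This suggests the clone served as a source of the Mxc sequence for making expression constructs to study the protein's role in that nuclear body. The record has no feature table, so whether the insert retains a stop codon or any untranslated regions is not stated.
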