Addgene plasmid #37140: pENTR-MXC
Depositing lab: Robert Duronio. Depositing organization: University of North Carolina at Chapel Hill. Publication: Drosophila histone locus bodies form by hierarchical recruitment of components. White AE, Burch BD, Yang XC, Gasdaska PY, Dominski Z, Marzluff WF, Duronio RJ. J Cell Biol. 2011 May 16;193(4):677-94. 10.1083/jcb.201012077 PubMed 21576393.
Backbone
  Vector backbone: pENTR/D-TOPO
  Backbone manufacturer: Invitrogen
  Backbone size w/o insert (bp): 5511
  Total vector size (bp): 8091
  Vector type: Gateway
Growth in bacteria
  Bacterial resistance: Kanamycin, 50 μg/mL
  Growth temperature: 37°C
  Growth strain: DH5alpha
  Copy number: High Copy
Gene/Insert
  Gene/Insert name: Multi Sex combs (alt names: 1(1)mbn; CG12124)
  Species: D. melanogaster (fly)
  Insert size (bp): 5511
  GenBank ID: NM_132320.2
  Entrez Gene: mxc (a.k.a. Dmel_CG12124, CG12058, CG12124, Dmel\CG12124, Dmel_CG12058, MPM-2, MPM2, MXC, Mxc, NPAT, dNPAT, l(1)mbn, mpm2)
  Cloning method: TOPO Cloning
  Sequencing primers: 5′ M13 Forward; 3′ M13 Reverse, T7
Terms and licenses: Academic/Nonprofit Terms; Industry Terms: Not Available to Industry
How to cite: pENTR-MXC was a gift from Robert Duronio (Addgene plasmid # 37140 ; http://n2t.net/addgene:37140 ; RRID:Addgene_37140)
